>Addgene plasmid #91169 | pTaCas9_6 | addgene full sequence | sequence record 182409 | Addgene NGS Result
GTAGGCGGTGCTACAGAGTTCTTGAAGTGGTGGCCTAACTACGGCTACACTAGAAGGACAGTATTTGGTA
TCTGCGCTCTGCTGAAGCCAGTTACCTTCGGAAAAAGAGTTGGTAGCTCTTGATCCGGCAAACAAACCAC
CGCTGGTAGCGGTGGTTTTTTTGTTTGCAAGCAGCAGATTACGCGCAGAAAAAAAGGATCTCAAGAAGAT
CCTTTGATCTTTTCTACGGGGTCTGACGCTCAGTGGAACGAAAACTCACGTTAAGGGATTTTGGTCATGC
ATTCTAGGTACTAAAACAATTCATCCAGTAAAATATAATATTTTATTTTCTCCCAATCAGGCTTGATCCC
CAGTAAGTCAAAAAATAGCTCGACATACTGTTCTTCCCCGATATCCTCCCTGATCGACCGGACGCAGAAG
GCAATGTCATACCACTTGTCCGCCCTGCCGCTTCTCCCAAGATCAATAAAGCCACTTACTTTGCCATCTT
TCACAAAGATGTTGCTGTCTCCCAGGTCGCCGTGGGAAAAGACAAGTTCCTCTTCGGGCTTTTCCGTCTT
TAAAAAATCATACAGCTCGCGCGGATCTTTAAATGGAGTGTCTTCTTCCCAGTTTTCGCAATCCACATCG
GCCAGATCGTTATTCAGTAAGTAATCCAATTCGGCTAAGCGGCTGTCTAAGCTATTCGTATAGGGACAAT
CCGATATGTCGATGGAGTGAAAGAGCCTGATGCACTCCGCATACAGCTCGATAATCTTTTCAGGGCTTTG
TTCATCTTCATACTCTTCCGAGCAAAGGACGCCATCGGCCTCACTCATGAGCAGATTGCTCCAGCCATCA
TGCCGTTCAAAGTGCAGGACCTTTGGAACAGGCAGCTTTCCTTCCAGCCATAGCATCATGTCCTTTTCCC
GTTCCACATCATAGGTGGTCCCTTTATACCGGCTGTCCGTCATTTTTAAATATAGGTTTTCATTTTCTCC
CACCAGCTTATATACCTTAGCAGGAGACATTCCTTCCGTATCTTTTACGCAGCGGTATTTTTCGATCAGT
TTTTTCAATTCCGGTGATATTCTCATTTTAGCCATTTATTATTTCCTTCCTCTTTTCTACAGTATTTAAA
GATACCCCAAGAAGCTAATTATAACAAGACGAACTCCAATTCACTGTTCCTTGCATTCTAAAACCTTAAA
TACCAGAAAACAGCTTTTTCAAAGTTGTTTTCAAAGTTGGCGTATAACATAGTATCGACGGAGCCGATTT
TGAAACCGCGGTGATCACAGGCAGCAACGCTCTGTCATCGTTACAATCAACATGCTACCCTCCGCGAGAT
CATCCGTGTTTCAAACCCGGCAGCTTAGTTGCCGTTCTTCCGAATAGCATCGGTAACATGAGCAAAGTCT
GCCGCCTTACAACGGCTCTCCCGCTGACGCCGTCCCGGACTGATGGGCTGCCTGTATCGAGTGGTGATTT
TGTGCCGAGCTGCCGGTCGGGGAGCTGTTGGCTGGCTGGTGGCAGGATATATTGTGGTGTAAACAAATTG
ACGCTTAGACAACTTAATAACACATTGCGGACGTTTTTAATGTACTGAATTAACGCCGAATTAATTCGGG
GGATCTGGATTTTAGTACTGGATTTTGGTTTTAGGAATTAGAAATTTTATTGATAGAAGTATTTTACAAA
TACAAATACATACTAAGGGTTTCTTATATGCTCAACACATGAGCGAAACCCTATAGGAACCCTAATTCCC
TTATCTGGGAACTACTCACACATTATTATGGAGAAACTCGAGTCAAATCTCGGTGACGGGCAGGACCGGA
CGGGGCGGTACCGGCAGGCTGAAGTCCAGCTGCCAGAAACCCACGTCATGCCAGTTCCCGTGCTTGAAGC
CGGCCGCCCGCAGCATGCCGCGGGGGGCATATCCGAGCGCCTCGTGCATGCGCACGCTCGGGTCGTTGGG
CAGCCCGATGACAGCGACCACGCTCTTGAAGCCCTGTGCCTCCAGGGACTTCAGCAGATGGGTGTAGAGC
GTGGAGCCCAGTCCCGTCCGCTGGTGGCGGGGGCTGACGTACACGGTGGACTCGGCCGTCCAGTCGTAGG
CGTTGCGTGCCTTCCAGGGACCCGCGTAGGCGATGCCGGCGACCTCGCCGTCCACCTCGGCGACGAGCCA
GGGATAGCGCTCCCGCAGACGGACGAGGTCGTCCGTCCACTCCTGCGGTTCCTGCGGCTCGGTACGGAAG
TTGACCGTGCTTGTCTCGATGTAGTGGTTGACGATGGTGCAGACCGCCGGCATGTCCGCCTCGGTGGCAC
GGCGGATGTCGGCCGGGCGTCGTTCTGGGCTCATAAGCTTCTGCAAAAGAGAACCAGACAACAGGGTAAG
TGCCTAGCAGTAAACAAACAGAACTCATCACAAGCAAACAGCAACATCATATTCATACCAACAGGTCATG
TGTGTTCATCACATCATTAGTACTAAGCATGCCATCATCCAAGTATATCAAAGTAAGGGCAAAGAGCATG
CATGATCATCAGGTGCACAAAAGAATCATCAAATTGTAGCAGTACATATCTTCATCTATCATGCATATCT
ATCCATAACAGGACGATGCATGTTGACCAGGTAAAAGCTACAGGATCCTATAGGAACAGCAGCGTATATA
TCTTCACCAATCTTAGCATCTTAATCATGTGGCACATGCAGTTTCAATTTAAGCACATGAGCTAGTTGAT
TATGAGGTACCAGAGAATCATCAAACTGATGTAGCAGCATATATCCTCATCTATCATGCAATCTAATCTA
ATCTAACTAAACAGGAAAGGTGTGCTATTCAGTTAAAAGCTACCGCATCATATACAAACGGCAGCATAAG
AAAAAGCATAATCATCTTAATCATGCAACAAACGCAGATTCATAATAAGCCCAAGAGCTAGCTTGTGATG
ATCTTATTCTACTCTGATCTACAGCAATCAGATAACGACCTAACCTTGCACATGGCAACAAAACAATCGA
TCGGACGAATCAGTTGTTTGTTCCTAGCTAGCACCATCGAACCAGATAATAGATGCACGTACAGATCCCG
AAAACGAACCCAAAAACAGGGCAGACCTAGCTGAACCTAGGCAGCGACCCAGCAGATCGTGAGAACGATC
TCATCTACGAACAGCCTAGAAGCAACCCCACGATTCCCGGACAAACGACCTAAAATCCCCACAAATCACA
TGAGCATGACAGGATAAACAGCGGAACCGATCAGATCTACACGAAAACCCCACCTCCCAGCCACCCACGA
TCAGGAAACACGCGGATCTAGCATGATTTCGTCAACGCCTCAGCCTAGTTCCTAGCCACAGACCAAGCAG
AACCACCAAACCACGCCGAGCGAGGAGATGGGGCAAGAGGACGGGGGAGACGATCGCCGTACCTTGAAGC
GGGGGAAGGATCGCCGAGGGTCGCGAGGAGAGCAATTTGGATTTGGAACCCGGGGGTTGTGCGCTCCGAA
CGATGAGACGATGTGAGATTGTGGGAAGAGGCGCGGAGGGCCCTGTATTTATGGGCTGCGACGGGGGGAG
GAGAGGTGGGGAGGGTTGGGGAAGGAATCCCCCACCCGTGCCGTGACGGTTCCGGGCCGTGTGAGAGGAG
CCCGCTCGTCTCCGCCACGCAATTTCCGCGATCGGAGCGGAGCTTTCGAGAGGCGGCTGGATGGTTGGTG
GCCGTTAGATTTGTAGACGCCGTTAACGCCTCGCCTCCACCGGGAAGAGTTTTGAGCAGCCGCTTATGAC
AATGGCTTAACGACGTTAGACGGAGCGTTAGTGGCAGGCCATGATAGAATAGACGTATTGCAATGGGATT
ATAATTAAATAAATAAGAATATAATAAGATATGGCAAGTCGGCACTCATGACATGGTCTTCGAAATGATA
GTGCTCACTTTCTTAGCCGAGAAAGTTGACGCGACTGATTTAGAAGTTAAGATATTATTTCTCTCTTCTT
TTCTTTCCTCGTCATATAAGGATGAAATAAACTTTAGAGATTGCCGGTAGTGATTTTGGATTTCGGCGAT
CAGGCTTGGTTTGCCGGTTTCGGACGGTGTGCCTTAGGCCACCCGCAGTGTATCTTGTAATGTTCAACCG
ATAAGCAAGGGTGGGGCTCAAGCAAGTAGTAAACAACTATGTCAAATGTCACCATGGTTATGGTCTTGTT
TAGTTGGCTTCTTGGCCGATTCATTAATGCAGCTGGCACGACAGGTTTCCCGACTGGAAAGCGGGCAGTG
AGCGCAACGCAATTAATGTGAGTTAGCTCACTCATTAGGCACCCCAGGCTTTACACTTTATGCTTCCGGC
TCGTATGTTGTGTGGAATTGTGAGCGGATAACAATTTCACACAGGAAACAGCTATGACATGATTACGAAT
TCGAGCTCGGTACCCGGGGATCTGCAGGCGCGCCTGCAGTGCAGCGTGACCCGGTCGTGCCCCTCTCTAG
AGATAATGAGCATTGCATGTCTAAGTTATAAAAAATTACCACATATTTTTTTTGTCACACTTGTTTGAAG
TGCAGTTTATCTATCTTTATACATATATTTAAACTTTACTCTACGAATAATATAATCTATAGTACTACAA
TAATATCAGTGTTTTAGAGAATCATATAAATGAACAGTTAGACATGGTCTAAAGGACAATTGAGTATTTT
GACAACAGGACTCTACAGTTTTATCTTTTTAGTGTGCATGTGTTCTCCTTTTTTTTTGCAAATAGCTTCA
CCTATATAATACTTCATCCATTTTATTAGTACATCCATTTAGGGTTTAGGGTTAATGGTTTTTATAGACT
AATTTTTTTAGTACATCTATTTTATTCTATTTTAGCCTCTAAATTAAGAAAACTAAAACTCTATTTTAGT
TTTTTTATTTAATAATTTAGATATAAAATAGAATAAAATAAAGTGACTAAAAATTAAACAAATACCCTTT
AAGAAATTAAAAAAACTAAGGAAACATTTTTCTTGTTTCGAGTAGATAATGCCAGCCTGTTAAACGCCGT
CGACGAGTCTAACGGACACCAACCAGCGAACCAGCAGCGTCGCGTCGGGCCAAGCGAAGCAGACGGCACG
GCATCTCTGTCGCTGCCTCTGGACCCCTCTCGAGAGTTCCGCTCCACCGTTGGACTTGCTCCGCTGTCGG
CATCCAGAAATTGCGTGGCGGAGCGGCAGACGTGAGCCGGCACGGCAGGCGGCCTCCTCCTCCTCTCACG
GCACCGGCAGCTACGGGGGATTCCTTTCCCACCGCTCCTTCGCTTTCCCTTCCTCGCCCGCCGTAATAAA
TAGACACCCCCTCCACACCCTCTTTCCCCAACCTCGTGTTGTTCGGAGCGCACACACACACAACCAGATC
TCCCCCAAATCCACCCGTCGGCACCTCCGCTTCAAGGTACGCCGCTCGTCCTCCCCCCCCCCCTCTCTAC
CTTCTCTAGATCGGCGTTCCGGTCCATGGTTAGGGCCCGGTAGTTCTACTTCTGTTCATGTTTGTGTTAG
ATCCGTGTTTGTGTTAGATCCGTGCTGCTAGCGTTCGTACACGGATGCGACCTGTACGTCAGACACGTTC
TGATTGCTAACTTGCCAGTGTTTCTCTTTGGGGAATCCTGGGATGGCTCTAGCCGTTCCGCAGACGGGAT
CGATTTCATGATTTTTTTTGTTTCGTTGCATAGGGTTTGGTTTGCCCTTTTCCTTTATTTCAATATATGC
CGTGCACTTGTTTGTCGGGTCATCTTTTCATGCTTTTTTTTGTCTTGGTTGTGATGATGTGGTCTGGTTG
GGCGGTCGTTCTAGATCGGAGTAGAATTAATTCTGTTTCAAACTACCTGGTGGATTTATTAATTTTGGAT
CTGTATGTGTGTGCCATACATATTCATAGTTACGAATTGAAGATGATGGATGGAAATATCGATCTAGGAT
AGGTATACATGTTGATGCGGGTTTTACTGATGCATATACAGAGATGCTTTTTGTTCGCTTGGTTGTGATG
ATGTGGTGTGGTTGGGCGGTCGTTCATTCGTTCTAGATCGGAGTAGAATACTGTTTCAAACTACCTGGTG
TATTTATTAATTTTGGAACTGTATGTGTGTGTCATACATCTTCATAGTTACGAGTTTAAGATGGATGGAA
ATATCGATCTAGGATAGGTATACATGTTGATGTGGGTTTTACTGATGCATATACATGATGGCATATGCAG
CATCTATTCATATGCTCTAACCTTGAGTACCTATCTATTATAATAAACAAGTATGTTTTATAATTATTTT
GATCTTGATATACTTGGATGATGGCATATGCAGCAGCTATATGTGGATTTTTTTAGCCCTGCCTTCATAC
GCTATTTATTTGCTTGGTACTGTTTCTTTTGTCGATGCTCACCCTGTTGTTTGGTGTTACTTCCTGCAGG
GCGATCTATTCGAATGGACAAGAAGTACTCGATCGGCCTCGACATCGGGACGAACTCAGTTGGCTGGGCC
GTGATCACCGACGAGTACAAGGTGCCCTCTAAGAAGTTCAAGGTCCTGGGGAACACCGACCGCCATTCCA
TCAAGAAGAACCTCATCGGCGCTCTCCTGTTCGACAGCGGGGAGACCGCTGAGGCTACGAGGCTCAAGAG
AACCGCTAGGCGCCGGTACACGAGAAGGAAGAACAGGATCTGCTACCTCCAAGAGATTTTCTCCAACGAG
ATGGCCAAGGTTGACGATTCATTCTTCCACCGCCTGGAGGAGTCTTTCCTCGTGGAGGAGGATAAGAAGC
ACGAGCGGCATCCCATCTTCGGCAACATCGTGGACGAGGTTGCCTACCACGAGAAGTACCCTACGATCTA
CCATCTGCGGAAGAAGCTCGTGGACTCCACCGATAAGGCGGACCTCAGACTGATCTACCTCGCTCTGGCC
CACATGATCAAGTTCCGCGGCCATTTCCTGATCGAGGGGGATCTCAACCCAGACAACAGCGATGTTGACA
AGCTGTTCATCCAACTCGTGCAGACCTACAACCAACTCTTCGAGGAGAACCCGATCAACGCCTCTGGCGT
GGACGCGAAGGCTATCCTGTCCGCGAGGCTCTCGAAGTCCAGGAGGCTGGAGAACCTGATCGCTCAGCTC
CCAGGCGAGAAGAAGAACGGCCTGTTCGGGAACCTCATCGCTCTCAGCCTGGGGCTCACCCCGAACTTCA
AGTCGAACTTCGATCTCGCTGAGGACGCCAAGCTGCAACTCTCCAAGGACACCTACGACGATGACCTCGA
TAACCTCCTGGCCCAGATCGGCGATCAATACGCGGACCTGTTCCTCGCTGCCAAGAACCTGTCGGACGCC
ATCCTCCTGTCAGATATCCTCCGCGTGAACACCGAGATCACGAAGGCTCCACTCTCTGCCTCCATGATCA
AGCGCTACGACGAGCACCATCAGGATCTGACCCTCCTGAAGGCGCTGGTCCGCCAACAGCTCCCGGAGAA
GTACAAGGAGATTTTCTTCGATCAGTCGAAGAACGGCTACGCTGGGTACATCGACGGCGGGGCCTCACAA
GAGGAGTTCTACAAGTTCATCAAGCCAATCCTGGAGAAGATGGACGGCACGGAGGAGCTCCTGGTGAAGC
TCAACAGGGAGGACCTCCTGCGGAAGCAGAGAACCTTCGATAACGGCAGCATCCCCCACCAAATCCATCT
CGGGGAGCTGCACGCCATCCTGAGAAGGCAAGAGGACTTCTACCCTTTCCTCAAGGATAACCGGGAGAAG
ATCGAGAAGATCCTGACCTTCAGAATCCCATACTACGTCGGCCCTCTCGCGCGGGGGAACTCAAGATTCG
CTTGGATGACCCGCAAGTCTGAGGAGACCATCACGCCGTGGAACTTCGAGGAGGTGGTGGACAAGGGCGC
TAGCGCTCAGTCGTTCATCGAGAGGATGACCAACTTCGACAAGAACCTGCCCAACGAGAAGGTGCTCCCT
AAGCACTCGCTCCTGTACGAGTACTTCACCGTCTACAACGAGCTCACGAAGGTGAAGTACGTCACCGAGG
GCATGCGCAAGCCAGCGTTCCTGTCCGGGGAGCAGAAGAAGGCTATCGTGGACCTCCTGTTCAAGACCAA
CCGGAAGGTCACGGTTAAGCAACTCAAGGAGGACTACTTCAAGAAGATCGAGTGCTTCGATTCGGTCGAG
ATCAGCGGCGTTGAGGACCGCTTCAACGCCAGCCTCGGGACCTACCACGATCTCCTGAAGATCATCAAGG
ATAAGGACTTCCTGGACAACGAGGAGAACGAGGATATCCTGGAGGACATCGTGCTGACCCTCACGCTGTT
CGAGGACAGGGAGATGATCGAGGAGCGCCTGAAGACGTACGCCCATCTCTTCGATGACAAGGTCATGAAG
CAACTCAAGCGCCGGAGATACACCGGCTGGGGGAGGCTGTCCCGCAAGCTCATCAACGGCATCCGGGACA
AGCAGTCCGGGAAGACCATCCTCGACTTCCTGAAGAGCGATGGCTTCGCCAACAGGAACTTCATGCAACT
GATCCACGATGACAGCCTCACCTTCAAGGAGGATATCCAAAAGGCTCAAGTGAGCGGCCAGGGGGACTCG
CTGCACGAGCATATCGCGAACCTCGCTGGCTCCCCCGCGATCAAGAAGGGCATCCTCCAGACCGTGAAGG
TTGTGGACGAGCTCGTGAAGGTCATGGGCCGGCACAAGCCTGAGAACATCGTCATCGAGATGGCCAGAGA
GAACCAAACCACGCAGAAGGGGCAAAAGAACTCTAGGGAGCGCATGAAGCGCATCGAGGAGGGCATCAAG
GAGCTGGGGTCCCAAATCCTCAAGGAGCACCCAGTGGAGAACACCCAACTGCAGAACGAGAAGCTCTACC
TGTACTACCTCCAGAACGGCAGGGATATGTACGTGGACCAAGAGCTGGATATCAACCGCCTCAGCGATTA
CGACGTCGATCATATCGTTCCCCAGTCTTTCCTGAAGGATGACTCCATCGACAACAAGGTCCTCACCAGG
TCGGACAAGAACCGCGGCAAGTCAGATAACGTTCCATCTGAGGAGGTCGTTAAGAAGATGAAGAACTACT
GGAGGCAGCTCCTGAACGCCAAGCTGATCACGCAAAGGAAGTTCGACAACCTCACCAAGGCTGAGAGAGG
CGGGCTCTCAGAGCTGGACAAGGCCGGCTTCATCAAGCGGCAGCTGGTCGAGACCAGACAAATCACGAAG
CACGTTGCGCAAATCCTCGACTCTCGGATGAACACGAAGTACGATGAGAACGACAAGCTGATCAGGGAGG
TTAAGGTGATCACCCTGAAGTCTAAGCTCGTCTCCGACTTCAGGAAGGATTTCCAGTTCTACAAGGTTCG
CGAGATCAACAACTACCACCATGCCCATGACGCTTACCTCAACGCTGTGGTCGGCACCGCTCTGATCAAG
AAGTACCCAAAGCTGGAGTCCGAGTTCGTGTACGGGGACTACAAGGTTTACGATGTGCGCAAGATGATCG
CCAAGTCGGAGCAAGAGATCGGCAAGGCTACCGCCAAGTACTTCTTCTACTCAAACATCATGAACTTCTT
CAAGACCGAGATCACGCTGGCCAACGGCGAGATCCGGAAGAGACCGCTCATCGAGACCAACGGCGAGACG
GGGGAGATCGTGTGGGACAAGGGCAGGGATTTCGCGACCGTCCGCAAGGTTCTCTCCATGCCCCAGGTGA
ACATCGTCAAGAAGACCGAGGTCCAAACGGGCGGGTTCTCAAAGGAGTCTATCCTGCCTAAGCGGAACAG
CGACAAGCTCATCGCCAGAAAGAAGGACTGGGACCCAAAGAAGTACGGCGGGTTCGACAGCCCTACCGTG
GCCTACTCGGTCCTGGTTGTGGCGAAGGTTGAGAAGGGCAAGTCCAAGAAGCTCAAGAGCGTGAAGGAGC
TCCTGGGGATCACCATCATGGAGAGGTCCAGCTTCGAGAAGAACCCAATCGACTTCCTGGAGGCCAAGGG
CTACAAGGAGGTGAAGAAGGACCTGATCATCAAGCTCCCGAAGTACTCTCTCTTCGAGCTGGAGAACGGC
AGGAAGAGAATGCTGGCTTCCGCTGGCGAGCTCCAGAAGGGGAACGAGCTCGCGCTGCCAAGCAAGTACG
TGAACTTCCTCTACCTGGCTTCCCACTACGAGAAGCTCAAGGGCAGCCCGGAGGACAACGAGCAAAAGCA
GCTGTTCGTCGAGCAGCACAAGCATTACCTCGACGAGATCATCGAGCAAATCTCCGAGTTCAGCAAGCGC
GTGATCCTCGCCGACGCGAACCTGGATAAGGTCCTCTCCGCCTACAACAAGCACCGGGACAAGCCCATCA
GAGAGCAAGCGGAGAACATCATCCATCTCTTCACCCTGACGAACCTCGGCGCTCCTGCTGCTTTCAAGTA
CTTCGACACCACGATCGATCGGAAGAGATACACCTCCACGAAGGAGGTCCTGGACGCGACCCTCATCCAC
CAGTCGATCACCGGCCTGTACGAGACGAGGATCGACCTCTCACAACTCGGCGGGGATAAGAGACCCGCAG
CAACCAAGAAGGCAGGGCAAGCAAAGAAGAAGAAGTGACTCGAGATATGAAGATGAAGATGAAATATTTG
GTGTGTCAAATAAAAAGCTTGTGTGCTTAAGTTTGTGTTTTTTTCTTGGCTTGTTGTGTTATGAATTTGT
GGCTTTTTCTAATATTAAATGAATGTAAGATCACATTATAATGAATAAACAAATGTTTCTATAATCCATT
GTGAATGTTTTGTTGGATCTCTTCTGCAGCATATAACTACTGTATGTGCTATGGTATGGACTATGGAATA
TGATTAAAGATAAGGAGCTCCGGTGACGGACTGGCACTGGCCGTCGTTTTACAACGTCGTGACTGGGAAA
ACCCTGGCGTTACCCAACTTAATCGCCTTGCAGCACATCCCCCTTTCGCCAGCTGGCGTAATAGCGAAGA
GGCCCGCACCGATCGCCCTTCCCAACAGTTGCGCAGCCTGAATGGCGAATGCTAGAGCAGCTTGAGCTTG
GATCAGATTGTCGTTTCCCGCCTTCAGTTTAAACTATCAGTGTTTGACAGGATATATTGGCGGGTAAACC
TAAGAGAAAAGAGCGTTTATTAGAATAATCGGATATTTAAAAGGGCGTGAAAAGGTTTATCCGTTCGTCC
ATTTGTATGTGCATGCCAACCACAGGGTTCCCCTCGGGATCAAAGTACTTTGATCCAACCCCTCCGCTGC
TATAGTGCAGTCGGCTTCTGACGTTCAGTGCAGCCGTCTTCTGAAAACGACATGTCGCACAAGTCCTAAG
TTACGCGACAGGCTGCCGCCCTGCCCTTTTCCTGGCGTTTTCTTGTCGCGTGTTTTAGTCGCATAAAGTA
GAATACTTGCGACTAGAACCGGAGACATTACGCCATGAACAAGAGCGCCGCCGCTGGCCTGCTGGGCTAT
GCCCGCGTCAGCACCGACGACCAGGACTTGACCAACCAACGGGCCGAACTGCACGCGGCCGGCTGCACCA
AGCTGTTTTCCGAGAAGATCACCGGCACCAGGCGCGACCGCCCGGAGCTGGCCAGGATGCTTGACCACCT
ACGCCCTGGCGACGTTGTGACAGTGACCAGGCTAGACCGCCTGGCCCGCAGCACCCGCGACCTACTGGAC
ATTGCCGAGCGCATCCAGGAGGCCGGCGCGGGCCTGCGTAGCCTGGCAGAGCCGTGGGCCGACACCACCA
CGCCGGCCGGCCGCATGGTGTTGACCGTGTTCGCCGGCATTGCCGAGTTCGAGCGTTCCCTAATCATCGA
CCGCACCCGGAGCGGGCGCGAGGCCGCCAAGGCCCGAGGCGTGAAGTTTGGCCCCCGCCCTACCCTCACC
CCGGCACAGATCGCGCACGCCCGCGAGCTGATCGACCAGGAAGGCCGCACCGTGAAAGAGGCGGCTGCAC
TGCTTGGCGTGCATCGCTCGACCCTGTACCGCGCACTTGAGCGCAGCGAGGAAGTGACGCCCACCGAGGC
CAGGCGGCGCGGTGCCTTCCGTGAGGACGCATTGACCGAGGCCGACGCCCTGGCGGCCGCCGAGAATGAA
CGCCAAGAGGAACAAGCATGAAACCGCACCAGGACGGCCAGGACGAACCGTTTTTCATTACCGAAGAGAT
CGAGGCGGAGATGATCGCGGCCGGGTACGTGTTCGAGCCGCCCGCGCACGGCTCAACCGTGCGGCTGCAT
GAAATCCTGGCCGGTTTGTCTGATGCCAAGCTGGCGGCCTGGCCGGCCAGCTTGGCCGCTGAAGAAACCG
AGCGCCGCCGTCTAAAAAGGTGATGTGTATTTGAGTAAAACAGCTTGCGTCATGCGGTCGCTGCGTATAT
GATGCGATGAGTAAATAAACAAATACGCAAGGGGAACGCATGAAGGTTATCGCTGTACTTAACCAGAAAG
GCGGGTCAGGCAAGACGACCATCGCAACCCATCTAGCCCGCGCCCTGCAACTCGCCGGGGCCGATGTTCT
GTTAGTCGATTCCGATCCCCAGGGCAGTGCCCGCGATTGGGCGGCCGTGCGGGAAGATCAACCGCTAACC
GTTGTCGGCATCGACCGCCCGACGATTGACCGCGACGTGAAGGCCATCGGCCGGCGCGACTTCGTAGTGA
TCGACGGAGCGCCCCAGGCGGCGGACTTGGCTGTGTCCGCGATCAAGGCAGCCGACTTCGTGCTGATTCC
GGTGCAGCCAAGCCCTTACGACATATGGGCCACCGCCGACCTGGTGGAGCTGGTTAAGCAGCGCATTGAG
GTCACGGATGGAAGGCTACAAGCGGCCTTTGTCGTGTCGCGGGCGATCAAAGGCACGCGCATCGGCGGTG
AGGTTGCCGAGGCGCTGGCCGGGTACGAGCTGCCCATTCTTGAGTCCCGTATCACGCAGCGCGTGAGCTA
CCCAGGCACTGCCGCCGCCGGCACAACCGTTCTTGAATCAGAACCCGAGGGCGACGCTGCCCGCGAGGTC
CAGGCGCTGGCCGCTGAAATTAAATCAAAACTCATTTGAGTTAATGAGGTAAAGAGAAAATGAGCAAAAG
CACAAACACGCTAAGTGCCGGCCGTCCGAGCGCACGCAGCAGCAAGGCTGCAACGTTGGCCAGCCTGGCA
GACACGCCAGCCATGAAGCGGGTCAACTTTCAGTTGCCGGCGGAGGATCACACCAAGCTGAAGATGTACG
CGGTACGCCAAGGCAAGACCATTACCGAGCTGCTATCTGAATACATCGCGCAGCTACCAGAGTAAATGAG
CAAATGAATAAATGAGTAGATGAATTTTAGCGGCTAAAGGAGGCGGCATGGAAAATCAAGAACAACCAGG
CACCGACGCCGTGGAATGCCCCATGTGTGGAGGAACGGGCGGTTGGCCAGGCGTAAGCGGCTGGGTTGCC
TGCCGGCCCTGCAATGGCACTGGAACCCCCAAGCCCGAGGAATCGGCGTGAGCGGTCGCAAACCATCCGG
CCCGGTACAAATCGGCGCGGCGCTGGGTGATGACCTGGTGGAGAAGTTGAAGGCCGCGCAGGCCGCCCAG
CGGCAACGCATCGAGGCAGAAGCACGCCCCGGTGAATCGTGGCAAGCGGCCGCTGATCGAATCCGCAAAG
AATCCCGGCAACCGCCGGCAGCCGGTGCGCCGTCGATTAGGAAGCCGCCCAAGGGCGACGAGCAACCAGA
TTTTTTCGTTCCGATGCTCTATGACGTGGGCACCCGCGATAGTCGCAGCATCATGGACGTGGCCGTTTTC
CGTCTGTCGAAGCGTGACCGACGAGCTGGCGAGGTGATCCGCTACGAGCTTCCAGACGGGCACGTAGAGG
TTTCCGCAGGGCCGGCCGGCATGGCCAGTGTGTGGGATTACGACCTGGTACTGATGGCGGTTTCCCATCT
AACCGAATCCATGAACCGATACCGGGAAGGGAAGGGAGACAAGCCCGGCCGCGTGTTCCGTCCACACGTT
GCGGACGTACTCAAGTTCTGCCGGCGAGCCGATGGCGGAAAGCAGAAAGACGACCTGGTAGAAACCTGCA
TTCGGTTAAACACCACGCACGTTGCCATGCAGCGTACGAAGAAGGCCAAGAACGGCCGCCTGGTGACGGT
ATCCGAGGGTGAAGCCTTGATTAGCCGCTACAAGATCGTAAAGAGCGAAACCGGGCGGCCGGAGTACATC
GAGATCGAGCTAGCTGATTGGATGTACCGCGAGATCACAGAAGGCAAGAACCCGGACGTGCTGACGGTTC
ACCCCGATTACTTTTTGATCGATCCCGGCATCGGCCGTTTTCTCTACCGCCTGGCACGCCGCGCCGCAGG
CAAGGCAGAAGCCAGATGGTTGTTCAAGACGATCTACGAACGCAGTGGCAGCGCCGGAGAGTTCAAGAAG
TTCTGTTTCACCGTGCGCAAGCTGATCGGGTCAAATGACCTGCCGGAGTACGATTTGAAGGAGGAGGCGG
GGCAGGCTGGCCCGATCCTAGTCATGCGCTACCGCAACCTGATCGAGGGCGAAGCATCCGCCGGTTCCTA
ATGTACGGAGCAGATGCTAGGGCAAATTGCCCTAGCAGGGGAAAAAGGTCGAAAAGGCCTCTTTCCTGTG
GATAGCACGTACATTGGGAACCCAAAGCCGTACATTGGGAACCGGAACCCGTACATTGGGAACCCAAAGC
CGTACATTGGGAACCGGTCACACATGTAAGTGACTGATATAAAAGAGAAAAAAGGCGATTTTTCCGCCTA
AAACTCTTTAAAACTTATTAAAACTCTTAAAACCCGCCTGGCCTGTGCATAACTGTCTGGCCAGCGCACA
GCCCAAGAGCTGCAAAAAGCGCCTACCCTTCGGTCGCTGCGCTCCCTACGCCCCGCCGCTTCGCGTCGGC
CTATCGCGGCCGCTGGCCGCTCAAAAATGGCTGGCCTACGGCCAGGCAATCTACCAGGGCGCGGACAAGC
CGCGCCGTCGCCACTCGACCGCCGGCGCCCACATCAAGGCACCCTGCCTCGCGCGTTTCGGTGATGACGG
TGAAAACCTCTGACACATGCAGCTCCCGGAAACGGTCACAGCTTGTCTGTAAGCGGATGCCGGGAGCAGA
CAAGCCCGTCAGGGCGCGTCAGCGGGTGTTGGCGGGTGTCGGGGCGCAGCCATGACCCAGTCACGTAGCG
ATAGCGGAGTGTATACTGGCTTAACTATGCGGCATCAGAGCAGATTGTACTGAGAGTGCACCATATGCGG
TGTGAAATACCGCACAGATGCGTAAGGAGAAAATACCGCATCAGGCCCTCTTCCGCTTCCTCGCTCACTG
ACTCGCTGCGCTCGGTCGTTCGGCTGCGGCGAGCGGTATCAGCTCACTCAAAGGCGGTAATACGGTTATC
CACAGAATCAGGGGATAACGCAGGAAAGAACATGTGAGCAAAAGGCCAGCAAAAGGCCAGGAACCGTAAA
AAGGCCGCGTTGCTGGCGTTTTTCCATAGGCTCCGCCCCCCTGACGAGCATCACAAAAATCGACGCTCAA
GTCAGAGGTGGCGAAACCCGACAGGACTATAAAGATACCAGGCGTTTCCCCCTGGAAGCTCCCTCGTGCG
CTCTCCTGTTCCGACCCTGCCGCTTACCGGATACCTGTCCGCCTTTCTCCCTTCGGGAAGCGTGGCGCTT
TCTCATAGCTCACGCTGTAGGTATCTCAGTTCGGTGTAGGTCGTTCGCTCCAAGCTGGGCTGTGTGCACG
AACCCCCCGTTCAGCCCGACCGCTGCGCCTTATCCGGTAACTATCGTCTTGAGTCCAACCCGGTAAGACA
CGACTTATCGCCACTGGCAGCAGCCACTGGTAACAGGATTAGCAGAGCGAGGTAT
Features (pLannotate 1.2.2; 21 found; start..end, strand, type, name):
    291..1085    -  CDS            KanR: aminoglycoside phosphotransferase; aphA-3; confers resistance to kanamycin
   1510..1534    +  misc_feature   LB T-DNA repeat: left border repeat from nopaline C58 T-DNA
   1612..1786    -  polyA_signal   CaMV poly(A) signal: cauliflower mosaic virus polyadenylation signal
   1796..2344    -  CDS            bar: PAT_STRHY - Experimental evidence at protein level: Swiss-Prot protein existence level 1. Inactivates phosphinothricin (PPT) by transfer of an acetyl group from acetyl CoA. Can also acetylate demethylphosphinothricin but not PTT or glutamate. This enzyme is an effector of phosphinothricin tripeptide (PTT or bialaphos) resistance. From Streptomyces hygroscopicus. Introduced by genetic manipulation and expressed in glufosinate-tolerant maize by Dekalb Genetics.
   4212..4271    +  CDS            lacI (fragment): lac repressor; lacI; The lac repressor binds to the lac operator to inhibit transcription in E. coli. This inhibition can be relieved by adding lactose or isopropyl-β-D-thiogalactopyranoside (IPTG).
   4284..4305    +  protein_bind   CAP binding site: CAP binding activates transcription in the presence of cAMP. E. coli catabolite activator protein
   4320..4350    +  promoter       lac promoter: promoter for the E. coli lac operon
   4354..4376    +  protein_bind   lac operator (fragment): The lac repressor binds to the lac operator to inhibit transcription in E. coli. This inhibition can be relieved by adding lactose or isopropyl-β-D-thiogalactopyranoside (IPTG). lac repressor encoded by lacI
   4407..4432    +  misc_feature   MCS (fragment): pUC18/19 multiple cloning site
   4444..6433    +  promoter       Ubi promoter: maize polyubiquitin gene promoter
   6454..10557   +  CDS            cas9: CAS9_STRP1 - Also known as csn1 From Streptococcus pyogenes serotype M1.
  10616..10864   +  terminator     HSP terminator: efficient transcription terminator from the Arabidopsis thaliana heat shock protein 18.2 gene (Nagaya et al., 2010)
  10885..11039   +  CDS            lacZα (fragment): LacZα fragment of β-galactosidase; lacZ fragment
  11105..11129   +  misc_feature   RB T-DNA repeat: right border repeat from nopaline C58 T-DNA
  11469..11870   +  CDS            Y4CG_SINFN (fragment): Protein inferred from homology: Swiss-Prot protein existence level 3. From Sinorhizobium fredii (strain NBRC 101917 / NGR234).
  12430..13059   +  CDS            pVS1 StaA: stability protein from the Pseudomonas plasmid pVS1 (Heeb et al., 2000)
  13488..14561   +  CDS            pVS1 RepA: replication protein from the Pseudomonas plasmid pVS1 (Heeb et al., 2000)
  14627..14821   +  rep_origin     pVS1 oriV: origin of replication for the Pseudomonas plasmid pVS1 (Heeb et al., 2000)
  15024..15063   +  CDS            rop (fragment): Rop protein, which maintains plasmids at low copy number; rop
  15165..15305   +  misc_feature   bom: basis of mobility region from pBR322
  15491..204     -  rep_origin     ori (across the origin): high-copy-number ColE1/pMB1/pBR322/pUC origin of replication
