[The description below was written by a language model from this plasmid's Addgene catalogue record and pLannotate feature annotations shown in this document.]
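Description:
pTaCas9_6 is a pCAMBIA-based binary T-DNA vector for plant expression of Cas9 alone, without a guide RNA cassette, and belongs to a modular toolkit for plant genome engineering. The backbone carries a high-copy ColE1/pMB1-type origin with the pBR322 bom region for propagation in E. coli. It also carries the pVS1 oriV, RepA replication protein and StaA stability protein, which allow stable maintenance in Agrobacterium. Bacterial selection is by kanamycin through an aphA-3 aminoglycoside phosphotransferase gene located outside the T-DNA.

Between the nopaline-type left and right border repeats sit two plant expression units. The payload is TaCas9, a synthetic version of the Streptococcus pyogenes Cas9 coding sequence. The "Ta" prefix suggests wheat codon optimisation, although the record does not say so explicitly. The gene is driven by the maize polyubiquitin (Ubi) promoter, a strong constitutive promoter favoured in monocots, and terminated by the Arabidopsis HSP18.2 terminator. Near the left border, in the opposite orientation, is the bar gene encoding phosphinothricin acetyltransferase, followed by a CaMV polyadenylation signal. It confers Basta (glufosinate) resistance for selecting transformed plant tissue. The catalogue entry states that bar is driven by the PvUbi2 promoter. The feature table does not annotate this element, but a large unannotated stretch upstream of bar is consistent with it. Remnants of the pUC-derived lac promoter, operator, MCS and lacZα flank the Cas9 cassette and are cloning vestiges.

The construct is suited to generating plants or tissues that express Cas9, most likely cereals or other monocots given its promoters, with guide RNAs supplied separately.
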