Addgene plasmid #91169: pTaCas9_6
Purpose: Cas9 only expression, Cas9 Type: TaCas9, Plant Selection: PvUbi2:bar
Depositing lab: Daniel Voytas. Depositing organization: University of Minnesota. Publication: A multi-purpose toolkit to enable advanced genome engineering in plants. Cermak T, Curtin SJ, Gil-Humanes J, Cegan R, Kono TJY, Konecna E, Belanto JJ, Starker CG, Mathre JW, Greenstein RL, Voytas DF. Plant Cell. 2017 May 18. pii: tpc.00922.2016. doi: 10.1105/tpc.16.00922. PubMed 28522548.
Backbone
  Vector backbone: pCAMBIA
  Vector type: Plant Expression, CRISPR
  Selectable markers: Basta
Growth in bacteria
  Bacterial resistance: Kanamycin, 50 μg/mL
  Growth temperature: 37°C
  Growth strain: DH5alpha
  Copy number: High Copy
Gene/Insert
  Gene/Insert name: TaCas9
  Species: Synthetic
  Cloning method: Restriction Enzyme; 5′ cloning site unknown (unknown if destroyed); 3′ cloning site unknown (unknown if destroyed)
  Sequencing primers: 5′ unknown
Terms and licenses: Academic/Nonprofit Terms; Industry Terms: Not Available to Industry
How to cite: pTaCas9_6 was a gift from Daniel Voytas (Addgene plasmid # 91169 ; http://n2t.net/addgene:91169 ; RRID:Addgene_91169)
